Addgene plasmid #108700: pEGFP‐RNASEH2A
Purpose: For expression of N-terminally eGFP-tagged human RNASEH2A in mammalian cells
Depositing lab: Andrew Jackson & Martin Reijns. Depositing organization: University of Edinburgh. Publication: PCNA directs type 2 RNase H activity on DNA replication and repair substrates. Bubeck D, Reijns MA, Graham SC, Astell KR, Jones EY, Jackson AP. Nucleic Acids Res. 2011 May;39(9):3652-66. doi: 10.1093/nar/gkq980. Epub 2011 Jan 17. PubMed 21245041.
Backbone
  Vector backbone: pEGFP-Dest (LMBP 4542)
  Backbone manufacturer: LMBP
  Backbone size w/o insert (bp): 4801
  Total vector size (bp): 5701
  Vector type: Mammalian Expression
  Selectable markers: Neomycin (select with G418)
Growth in bacteria
  Bacterial resistance: Kanamycin, 50 μg/mL
  Growth temperature: 37°C
  Growth strain: DH5alpha
  Copy number: High Copy
Gene/Insert
  Gene/Insert name: RNASEH2A
  Species: H. sapiens (human)
  Entrez Gene: RNASEH2A (a.k.a. AGS4, JUNB, RNASEHI, RNHIA, RNHL, THSD8)
  Promoter: CMV
  Tag / fusion protein: GFP (N terminal on backbone)
  Cloning method: Gateway Cloning
  Sequencing primers: 5′ cgatcacatggtcctgctg; 3′ tctacaaatgtggtatggctg
Terms and licenses: Academic/Nonprofit Terms; Industry Terms: Not Available to Industry
How to cite: pEGFP‐RNASEH2A was a gift from Andrew Jackson & Martin Reijns (Addgene plasmid # 108700 ; http://n2t.net/addgene:108700 ; RRID:Addgene_108700)
