[The description below was written by a language model from this plasmid's Addgene catalogue record and pLannotate feature annotations shown in this document.]
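Description:
pEGFP-RNASEH2A is a 5.7 kb mammalian expression plasmid that produces human RNASEH2A fused at its N-terminus to EGFP. It was built by Gateway recombination into the pEGFP-Dest destination backbone. In bacteria it replicates from a high-copy ColE1/pUC-type origin and is selected with kanamycin. An f1 origin is also present, which in principle allows single-stranded DNA production. A single NeoR/KanR (Tn5 aminoglycoside phosphotransferase) gene serves both hosts. It sits behind tandem bacterial (bla-type) and SV40 early promoters and ends with the HSV TK polyadenylation signal, so it gives kanamycin resistance in E. coli and G418 resistance for selecting stably transfected mammalian cells.

The expression cassette is driven by the human cytomegalovirus immediate-early enhancer and promoter. The EGFP coding sequence comes first, followed by residual multiple cloning site sequence and an attB1 site. Next is the RNASEH2A open reading frame, then attB2, with transcription terminated by the SV40 polyadenylation signal. The attB sites are the scars left by Gateway cloning, and the MCS and attB1 sequence lies between the fluorescent protein and the insert, presumably translated as a linker. A few short annotated fragments (SV40 large T antigen, ble, bGH poly(A)) appear to be partial matches to backbone sequence rather than functional elements.

RNASEH2A is the catalytic subunit of the RNase H2 complex, which cleaves the RNA strand of RNA:DNA hybrids and excises single ribonucleotides embedded in DNA. The construct gives strong constitutive expression of the fluorescent fusion in transfected mammalian cells. This suits live or fixed imaging of the protein's subcellular localisation, such as its behaviour at sites of DNA replication and repair, and GFP-based detection or pulldown.
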