Features (pLannotate 1.2.2; 17 found; start..end, strand, type, name):
     63..366     +  enhancer       CMV enhancer: human cytomegalovirus immediate early enhancer
    367..570     +  promoter       CMV promoter: human cytomegalovirus (CMV) immediate early promoter
    615..1331    +  CDS            EGFP: EGFP is a basic (constitutively fluorescent) green fluorescent protein published in 1996, derived from Aequorea victoria. It is reported to be a rapidly-maturing weak dimer with moderate acid sensitivity.
   1337..1400    +  misc_feature   MCS: multiple cloning site
   1404..1428    +  protein_bind   attB1: mutant version of attB; recombination site for the Gateway® BP reaction BP Clonase™
   1434..2330    +  CDS            RNASEH2A: RNH2A_HUMAN - Also known as RNASEHI, RNHIA. Experimental evidence at protein level: Swiss-Prot protein existence level 1. Catalytic subunit of RNase HII, an endonuclease that specifically degrades the RNA of RNA:DNA hybrids. Participates in DNA replication, possibly by mediating the removal of lagging-strand Okazaki fragment RNA primers during DNA replication. Mediates the excision of single ribonucleotides from DNA:RNA duplexes. From Homo sapiens (Human).
   2335..2359    -  protein_bind   attB2: mutant version of attB; recombination site for the Gateway® BP reaction BP Clonase™
   2384..2468    +  CDS            large T antigen (fragment): large T antigen from SV40 (simian virus 40)
   2491..2612    +  polyA_signal   SV40 poly(A) signal: SV40 polyadenylation signal
   2646..3074    -  rep_origin     f1 ori (sequence partly withheld): f1 bacteriophage origin of replication; arrow indicates direction of (+) strand synthesis
   3101..3205    +  promoter       AmpR promoter: bla
   3207..3564    +  promoter       SV40 promoter: SV40 enhancer and early promoter
   3599..4393    +  CDS            NeoR/KanR: aminoglycoside phosphotransferase from Tn5; aph(3')-II (or nptII); confers resistance to neomycin, kanamycin, and G418 (Geneticin®)
   4414..4566    +  CDS            ble (fragment): BLE_KLEPN - Experimental evidence at protein level: Swiss-Prot protein existence level 1. Binding protein with a strong affinity to the bleomycin family of antibiotics. Binds to CL990; an antimitotic-antibiotic compound. From Klebsiella pneumoniae.
   4625..4672    +  polyA_signal   HSV TK poly(A) signal: herpes simplex virus thymidine kinase polyadenylation signal (Cole and Stacy, 1985)
   4763..4779    -  polyA_signal   bGH poly(A) signal (fragment): bovine growth hormone polyadenylation signal
   5001..5589    +  rep_origin     ori: high-copy-number ColE1/pMB1/pBR322/pUC origin of replication
>Addgene plasmid #108700 | pEGFP‐RNASEH2A | addgene full sequence | sequence record 209035 | Addgene NGS Result
ATTAGTTATTAATAGTAATCAATTACGGGGTCATTAGTTCATAGCCCATATATGGAGTTCCGCGTTACAT
AACTTACGGTAAATGGCCCGCCTGGCTGACCGCCCAACGACCCCCGCCCATTGACGTCAATAATGACGTA
TGTTCCCATAGTAACGCCAATAGGGACTTTCCATTGACGTCAATGGGTGGAGTATTTACGGTAAACTGCC
CACTTGGCAGTACATCAAGTGTATCATATGCCAAGTACGCCCCCTATTGACGTCAATGACGGTAAATGGC
CCGCCTGGCATTATGCCCAGTACATGACCTTATGGGACTTTCCTACTTGGCAGTACATCTACGTATTAGT
CATCGCTATTACCATGGTGATGCGGTTTTGGCAGTACATCAATGGGCGTGGATAGCGGTTTGACTCACGG
GGATTTCCAAGTCTCCACCCCATTGACGTCAATGGGAGTTTGTTTTGGCACCAAAATCAACGGGACTTTC
CAAAATGTCGTAACAACTCCGCCCCATTGACGCAAATGGGCGGTAGGCGTGTACGGTGGGAGGTCTATAT
AAGCAGAGCTGGTTTAGTGAACCGTCAGATCCGCTAGCGCTACCGGTCGCCACCATGGTGAGCAAGGGCG
AGGAGCTGTTCACCGGGGTGGTGCCCATCCTGGTCGAGCTGGACGGCGACGTAAACGGCCACAAGTTCAG
CGTGTCCGGCGAGGGCGAGGGCGATGCCACCTACGGCAAGCTGACCCTGAAGTTCATCTGCACCACCGGC
AAGCTGCCCGTGCCCTGGCCCACCCTCGTGACCACCCTGACCTACGGCGTGCAGTGCTTCAGCCGCTACC
CCGACCACATGAAGCAGCACGACTTCTTCAAGTCCGCCATGCCCGAAGGCTACGTCCAGGAGCGCACCAT
CTTCTTCAAGGACGACGGCAACTACAAGACCCGCGCCGAGGTGAAGTTCGAGGGCGACACCCTGGTGAAC
CGCATCGAGCTGAAGGGCATCGACTTCAAGGAGGACGGCAACATCCTGGGGCACAAGCTGGAGTACAACT
ACAACAGCCACAACGTCTATATCATGGCCGACAAGCAGAAGAACGGCATCAAGGTGAACTTCAAGATCCG
CCACAACATCGAGGACGGCAGCGTGCAGCTCGCCGACCACTACCAGCAGAACACCCCCATCGGCGACGGC
CCCGTGCTGCTGCCCGACAACCACTACCTGAGCACCCAGTCCGCCCTGAGCAAAGACCCCAACGAGAAGC
GCGATCACATGGTCCTGCTGGAGTTCGTGACCGCCGCCGGGATCACTCTCGGCATGGACGAGCTGTACAA
GTCCGGCCGGACTCAGATCTCGAGCTCAAGCTTCGAATTCTGCAGTCGACGGTACCGCGGGCCCGGGATC
ATCACAAGTTTGTACAAAAAAGCAGGCTTCACCATGGATCTCAGCGAGCTGGAGAGAGACAATACAGGCC
GCTGTCGCCTGAGTTCGCCTGTGCCCGCGGTGTGCCGCAAGGAGCCTTGCGTCCTGGGCGTCGATGAGGC
GGGCAGGGGCCCCGTGCTGGGCCCCATGGTCTACGCCATCTGTTATTGTCCCCTGCCTCGCCTGGCAGAT
CTGGAGGCGCTGAAAGTGGCAGACTCAAAGACCCTATTGGAGAGCGAGCGGGAAAGGCTGTTTGCGAAAA
TGGAGGACACGGACTTTGTCGGCTGGGCGCTGGATGTGCTGTCTCCAAACCTCATCTCTACCAGCATGCT
TGGGCGGGTCAAATACAACCTGAACTCCCTGTCACATGATACAGCCACTGGGCTTATACAGTATGCATTG
GACCAGGGCGTGAACGTCACCCAGGTATTCGTGGACACCGTAGGGATGCCAGAGACATACCAGGCGCGGC
TGCAGCAAAGTTTTCCCGGGATTGAGGTGACGGTCAAGGCCAAAGCAGATGCCCTCTACCCGGTGGTTAG
TGCTGCCAGCATCTGTGCCAAGGTGGCCCGGGACCAGGCCGTGAAGAAATGGCAGTTCGTGGAGAAACTG
CAGGACTTGGATACTGATTATGGCTCAGGCTACCCCAATGATCCCAAGACAAAAGCGTGGTTGAAGGAGC
ACGTGGAGCCTGTGTTCGGCTTCCCCCAGTTTGTCCGGTTCAGCTGGCGCACGGCCCAGACCATCCTGGA
GAAAGAGGCGGAAGATGTTATATGGGAGGACTCAGCATCCGAGAATCAGGAGGGACTCAGGAAGATCACA
TCCTACTTCCTCAATGAAGGGTCCCAAGCCCGTCCCCGTTCTTCCCACCGATATTTCCTGGAACGCGGCC
TGGAGTCAGCAACCAGCCTCTAGGACCCAGCTTTCTTGTACAAAGTGGTGATGATCCACCGGATCTAGAT
AACTGATCATAATCAGCCATACCACATTTGTAGAGGTTTTACTTGCTTTAAAAAACCTCCCACACCTCCC
CCTGAACCTGAAACATAAAATGAATGCAATTGTTGTTGTTAACTTGTTTATTGCAGCTTATAATGGTTAC
AAATAAAGCAATAGCATCACAAATTTCACAAATAAAGCATTTTTTTCACTGCATTCTAGTTGTGGTTTGT
CCAAACTCATCAATGTATCTTAACGCGTAAATTGTAAGCGTTAATATTTTGTTAAAATTCGCGTTAAATT
TTTGTTAAATCAGCTCATTTTTTAACCAATAGGCCGAAATCGGCAAAATCCCTTATAAATCAAAAGAATA
GACCGAGATAGGGT
[37 nt withheld, positions 2745-2781]
AAAGAACGTGGACTCCAACGTCAAAGG
[49 nt withheld, positions 2809-2857]
T
[91 nt withheld, positions 2859-2949]
G
[124 nt withheld, positions 2951-3074]
CAGGTGGCACTTTTCGGGGAAATGTGCGCGGAACCCCTATTTGTTTATTTTTCTAAATACATTCAAATAT
GTATCCGCTCATGAGACAATAACCCTGATAAATGCTTCAATAATATTGAAAAAGGAAGAGTCCTGAGGCG
GAAAGAACCAGCTGTGGAATGTGTGTCAGTTAGGGTGTGGAAAGTCCCCAGGCTCCCCAGCAGGCAGAAG
TATGCAAAGCATGCATCTCAATTAGTCAGCAACCAGGTGTGGAAAGTCCCCAGGCTCCCCAGCAGGCAGA
AGTATGCAAAGCATGCATCTCAATTAGTCAGCAACCATAGTCCCGCCCCTAACTCCGCCCATCCCGCCCC
TAACTCCGCCCAGTTCCGCCCATTCTCCGCCCCATGGCTGACTAATTTTTTTTATTTATGCAGAGGCCGA
GGCCGCCTCGGCCTCTGAGCTATTCCAGAAGTAGTGAGGAGGCTTTTTTGGAGGCCTAGGCTTTTGCAAA
GATCGATCAAGAGACAGGATGAGGATCGTTTCGCATGATTGAACAAGATGGATTGCACGCAGGTTCTCCG
GCCGCTTGGGTGGAGAGGCTATTCGGCTATGACTGGGCACAACAGACAATCGGCTGCTCTGATGCCGCCG
TGTTCCGGCTGTCAGCGCAGGGGCGCCCGGTTCTTTTTGTCAAGACCGACCTGTCCGGTGCCCTGAATGA
ACTGCAAGACGAGGCAGCGCGGCTATCGTGGCTGGCCACGACGGGCGTTCCTTGCGCAGCTGTGCTCGAC
GTTGTCACTGAAGCGGGAAGGGACTGGCTGCTATTGGGCGAAGTGCCGGGGCAGGATCTCCTGTCATCTC
ACCTTGCTCCTGCCGAGAAAGTATCCATCATGGCTGATGCAATGCGGCGGCTGCATACGCTTGATCCGGC
TACCTGCCCATTCGACCACCAAGCGAAACATCGCATCGAGCGAGCACGTACTCGGATGGAAGCCGGTCTT
GTCGATCAGGATGATCTGGACGAAGAGCATCAGGGGCTCGCGCCAGCCGAACTGTTCGCCAGGCTCAAGG
CGAGCATGCCCGACGGCGAGGATCTCGTCGTGACCCATGGCGATGCCTGCTTGCCGAATATCATGGTGGA
AAATGGCCGCTTTTCTGGATTCATCGACTGTGGCCGGCTGGGTGTGGCGGACCGCTATCAGGACATAGCG
TTGGCTACCCGTGATATTGCTGAAGAGCTTGGCGGCGAATGGGCTGACCGCTTCCTCGTGCTTTACGGTA
TCGCCGCTCCCGATTCGCAGCGCATCGCCTTCTATCGCCTTCTTGACGAGTTCTTCTGAGCGGGACTCTG
GGGTTCGAAATGACCGACCAAGCGACGCCCAACCTGCCATCACGAGATTTCGATTCCACCGCCGCCTTCT
ATGAAAGGTTGGGCTTCGGAATCGTTTTCCGGGACGCCGGCTGGATGATCCTCCAGCGCGGGGATCTCAT
GCTGGAGTTCTTCGCCCACCCTAGGGGGAGGCTAACTGAAACACGGAAGGAGACAATACCGGAAGGAACC
CGCGCTATGACGGCAATAAAAAGACAGAATAAAACGCACGGTGTTGGGTCGTTTGTTCATAAACGCGGGG
TTCGGTCCCAGGGCTGGCACTCTGTCGATACCCCACCGAGACCCCATTGGGGCCAATACGCCCGCGTTTC
TTCCTTTTCCCCACCCCACCCCCCAAGTTCGGGTGAAGGCCCAGGGCTCGCAGCCAACGTCGGGGCGGCA
GGCCCTGCCATAGCCTCAGGTTACTCATATATACTTTAGATTGATTTAAAACTTCATTTTTAATTTAAAA
GGATCTAGGTGAAGATCCTTTTTGATAATCTCATGACCAAAATCCCTTAACGTGAGTTTTCGTTCCACTG
AGCGTCAGACCCCGTAGAAAAGATCAAAGGATCTTCTTGAGATCCTTTTTTTCTGCGCGTAATCTGCTGC
TTGCAAACAAAAAAACCACCGCTACCAGCGGTGGTTTGTTTGCCGGATCAAGAGCTACCAACTCTTTTTC
CGAAGGTAACTGGCTTCAGCAGAGCGCAGATACCAAATACTGTTCTTCTAGTGTAGCCGTAGTTAGGCCA
CCACTTCAAGAACTCTGTAGCACCGCCTACATACCTCGCTCTGCTAATCCTGTTACCAGTGGCTGCTGCC
AGTGGCGATAAGTCGTGTCTTACCGGGTTGGACTCAAGACGATAGTTACCGGATAAGGCGCAGCGGTCGG
GCTGAACGGGGGGTTCGTGCACACAGCCCAGCTTGGAGCGAACGACCTACACCGAACTGAGATACCTACA
GCGTGAGCTATGAGAAAGCGCCACGCTTCCCGAAGGGAGAAAGGCGGACAGGTATCCGGTAAGCGGCAGG
GTCGGAACAGGAGAGCGCACGAGGGAGCTTCCAGGGGGAAACGCCTGGTATCTTTATAGTCCTGTCGGGT
TTCGCCACCTCTGACTTGAGCGTCGATTTTTGTGATGCTCGTCAGGGGGGCGGAGCCTATGGAAAAACGC
CAGCAACGCGGCCTTTTTACGGTTCCTGGCCTTTTGCTGGCCTTTTGCTCACATGTTCTTTCCTGCGTTA
TCCCCTGATTCTGTGGATAACCGTATTACCGCCATGC
